>Addgene plasmid #238432 | pcDNA3-P-SSP-AAA Mutant | addgene full sequence | sequence record 482340 | Addgene NGS Result
GACGGATCGGGAGATCTCCCGATCCCCTATGGTGCACTCTCAGTACAATCTGCTCTGATGCCGCATAGTT
AAGCCAGTATCTGCTCCCTGCTTGTGTGTTGGAGGTCGCTGAGTAGTGCGCGAGCAAAATTTAAGCTACA
ACAAGGCAAGGCTTGACCGACAATTGCATGAAGAATCTGCTTAGGGTTAGGCGTTTTGCGCTGCTTCGCG
ATGTACGGGCCAGATATACGCGTTGACATTGATTATTGACTAGTTATTAATAGTAATCAATTACGGGGTC
ATTAGTTCATAGCCCATATATGGAGTTCCGCGTTACATAACTTACGGTAAATGGCCCGCCTGGCTGACCG
CCCAACGACCCCCGCCCATTGACGTCAATAATGACGTATGTTCCCATAGTAACGCCAATAGGGACTTTCC
ATTGACGTCAATGGGTGGAGTATTTACGGTAAACTGCCCACTTGGCAGTACATCAAGTGTATCATATGCC
AAGTACGCCCCCTATTGACGTCAATGACGGTAAATGGCCCGCCTGGCATTATGCCCAGTACATGACCTTA
TGGGACTTTCCTACTTGGCAGTACATCTACGTATTAGTCATCGCTATTACCATGGTGATGCGGTTTTGGC
AGTACATCAATGGGCGTGGATAGCGGTTTGACTCACGGGGATTTCCAAGTCTCCACCCCATTGACGTCAA
TGGGAGTTTGTTTTGGCACCAAAATCAACGGGACTTTCCAAAATGTCGTAACAACTCCGCCCCATTGACG
CAAATGGGCGGTAGGCGTGTACGGTGGGAGGTCTATATAAGCAGAGCTCTCTGGCTAACTAGAGAACCCA
CTGCTTACTGGCTTATCGAAATTAATACGACTCACTATAGGGAGACCCAAGCTTGGTACCGAGCTCGGAT
CCATGCCGAGATCGTGCTGCAGCCGCTCGGGGGCCCTGTTGCTGGCCTTGCTGCTTCAGGCCTCCATGGA
AGTGCGTGGCTGGTGCCTGGAGAGCAGCCAGTGTCAGGACCTCACCACGGAAAGCAACCTGCTGGAGTGC
ATCCGGGCCTGCAAGCCCCGCGAGGGCAAGCGCATCAGCAAACTCTATGGAAGTGCAGGCGCTGCCGCAA
CTGGTGAAGAGGATACAGCAGAATAAGAATTCTGCAGATATCCATCACACTGGCGGCCGCTCGAGCATGC
ATCTAGAGGGCCCTATTCTATAGTGTCACCTAAATGCTAGAGCTCGCTGATCAGCCTCGACTGTGCCTTC
TAGTTGCCAGCCATCTGTTGTTTGCCCCTCCCCCGTGCCTTCCTTGACCCTGGAAGGTGCCACTCCCACT
GTCCTTTCCTAATAAAATGAGGAAATTGCATCGCATTGTCTGAGTAGGTGTCATTCTATTCTGGGGGGTG
GGGTGGGGCAGGACAGCAAGGGGGAGGATTGGGAAGACAATAGCAGGCATGCTGGGGATGCGGTGGGCTC
TATGGCTTCTGAGGCGGAAAGAACCAGCTGGGGCTCTAGGGGGTATCCCC
[124 nt withheld, positions 1521-1644]
C
[91 nt withheld, positions 1646-1736]
A
[49 nt withheld, positions 1738-1786]
CCTTTGACGTTGGAGTCCACGTTCTTT
[37 nt withheld, positions 1814-1850]
ACCCTATCTCGGTCTATTCTTTTGATTTATAAGGGATTTTGCCGATTTCGGCCTATTGGTTAAAAAATGA
GCTGATTTAACAAAAATTTAACGCGAATTAATTCTGTGGAATGTGTGTCAGTTAGGGTGTGGAAAGTCCC
CAGGCTCCCCAGCAGGCAGAAGTATGCAAAGCATGCATCTCAATTAGTCAGCAACCAGGTGTGGAAAGTC
CCCAGGCTCCCCAGCAGGCAGAAGTATGCAAAGCATGCATCTCAATTAGTCAGCAACCATAGTCCCGCCC
CTAACTCCGCCCATCCCGCCCCTAACTCCGCCCAGTTCCGCCCATTCTCCGCCCCATGGCTGACTAATTT
TTTTTATTTATGCAGAGGCCGAGGCCGCCTCTGCCTCTGAGCTATTCCAGAAGTAGTGAGGAGGCTTTTT
TGGAGGCCTAGGCTTTTGCAAAAAGCTCCCGGGAGCTTGTATATCCATTTTCGGATCTGATCAAGAGACA
GGATGAGGATCGTTTCGCATGATTGAACAAGATGGATTGCACGCAGGTTCTCCGGCCGCTTGGGTGGAGA
GGCTATTCGGCTATGACTGGGCACAACAGACAATCGGCTGCTCTGATGCCGCCGTGTTCCGGCTGTCAGC
GCAGGGGCGCCCGGTTCTTTTTGTCAAGACCGACCTGTCCGGTGCCCTGAATGAACTGCAGGACGAGGCA
GCGCGGCTATCGTGGCTGGCCACGACGGGCGTTCCTTGCGCAGCTGTGCTCGACGTTGTCACTGAAGCGG
GAAGGGACTGGCTGCTATTGGGCGAAGTGCCGGGGCAGGATCTCCTGTCATCTCACCTTGCTCCTGCCGA
GAAAGTATCCATCATGGCTGATGCAATGCGGCGGCTGCATACGCTTGATCCGGCTACCTGCCCATTCGAC
CACCAAGCGAAACATCGCATCGAGCGAGCACGTACTCGGATGGAAGCCGGTCTTGTCGATCAGGATGATC
TGGACGAAGAGCATCAGGGGCTCGCGCCAGCCGAACTGTTCGCCAGGCTCAAGGCGCGCATGCCCGACGG
CGAGGATCTCGTCGTGACCCATGGCGATGCCTGCTTGCCGAATATCATGGTGGAAAATGGCCGCTTTTCT
GGATTCATCGACTGTGGCCGGCTGGGTGTGGCGGACCGCTATCAGGACATAGCGTTGGCTACCCGTGATA
TTGCTGAAGAGCTTGGCGGCGAATGGGCTGACCGCTTCCTCGTGCTTTACGGTATCGCCGCTCCCGATTC
GCAGCGCATCGCCTTCTATCGCCTTCTTGACGAGTTCTTCTGAGCGGGACTCTGGGGTTCGAAATGACCG
ACCAAGCGACGCCCAACCTGCCATCACGAGATTTCGATTCCACCGCCGCCTTCTATGAAAGGTTGGGCTT
CGGAATCGTTTTCCGGGACGCCGGCTGGATGATCCTCCAGCGCGGGGATCTCATGCTGGAGTTCTTCGCC
CACCCCAACTTGTTTATTGCAGCTTATAATGGTTACAAATAAAGCAATAGCATCACAAATTTCACAAATA
AAGCATTTTTTTCACTGCATTCTAGTTGTGGTTTGTCCAAACTCATCAATGTATCTTATCATGTCTGTAT
ACCGTCGACCTCTAGCTAGAGCTTGGCGTAATCATGGTCATAGCTGTTTCCTGTGTGAAATTGTTATCCG
CTCACAATTCCACACAACATACGAGCCGGAAGCATAAAGTGTAAAGCCTGGGGTGCCTAATGAGTGAGCT
AACTCACATTAATTGCGTTGCGCTCACTGCCCGCTTTCCAGTCGGGAAACCTGTCGTGCCAGCTGCATTA
ATGAATCGGCCAACGCGCGGGGAGAGGCGGTTTGCGTATTGGGCGCTCTTCCGCTTCCTCGCTCACTGAC
TCGCTGCGCTCGGTCGTTCGGCTGCGGCGAGCGGTATCAGCTCACTCAAAGGCGGTAATACGGTTATCCA
CAGAATCAGGGGATAACGCAGGAAAGAACATGTGAGCAAAAGGCCAGCAAAAGGCCAGGAACCGTAAAAA
GGCCGCGTTGCTGGCGTTTTTCCATAGGCTCCGCCCCCCTGACGAGCATCACAAAAATCGACGCTCAAGT
CAGAGGTGGCGAAACCCGACAGGACTATAAAGATACCAGGCGTTTCCCCCTGGAAGCTCCCTCGTGCGCT
CTCCTGTTCCGACCCTGCCGCTTACCGGATACCTGTCCGCCTTTCTCCCTTCGGGAAGCGTGGCGCTTTC
TCATAGCTCACGCTGTAGGTATCTCAGTTCGGTGTAGGTCGTTCGCTCCAAGCTGGGCTGTGTGCACGAA
CCCCCCGTTCAGCCCGACCGCTGCGCCTTATCCGGTAACTATCGTCTTGAGTCCAACCCGGTAAGACACG
ACTTATCGCCACTGGCAGCAGCCACTGGTAACAGGATTAGCAGAGCGAGGTATGTAGGCGGTGCTACAGA
GTTCTTGAAGTGGTGGCCTAACTACGGCTACACTAGAAGAACAGTATTTGGTATCTGCGCTCTGCTGAAG
CCAGTTACCTTCGGAAAAAGAGTTGGTAGCTCTTGATCCGGCAAACAAACCACCGCTGGTAGCGGTGGTT
TTTTTGTTTGCAAGCAGCAGATTACGCGCAGAAAAAAAGGATCTCAAGAAGATCCTTTGATCTTTTCTAC
GGGGTCTGACGCTCAGTGGAACGAAAACTCACGTTAAGGGATTTTGGTCATGAGATTATCAAAAAGGATC
TTCACCTAGATCCTTTTAAATTAAAAATGAAGTTTTAAATCAATCTAAAGTATATATGAGTAAACTTGGT
CTGACAGTTACCAATGCTTAATCAGTGAGGCACCTATCTCAGCGATCTGTCTATTTCGTTCATCCATAGT
TGCCTGACTCCCCGTCGTGTAGATAACTACGATACGGGAGGGCTTACCATCTGGCCCCAGTGCTGCAATG
ATACCGCGAGACCCACGCTCACCGGCTCCAGATTTATCAGCAATAAACCAGCCAGCCGGAAGGGCCGAGC
GCAGAAGTGGTCCTGCAACTTTATCCGCCTCCATCCAGTCTATTAATTGTTGCCGGGAAGCTAGAGTAAG
TAGTTCGCCAGTTAATAGTTTGCGCAACGTTGTTGCCATTGCTACAGGCATCGTGGTGTCACGCTCGTCG
TTTGGTATGGCTTCATTCAGCTCCGGTTCCCAACGATCAAGGCGAGTTACATGATCCCCCATGTTGTGCA
AAAAAGCGGTTAGCTCCTTCGGTCCTCCGATCGTTGTCAGAAGTAAGTTGGCCGCAGTGTTATCACTCAT
GGTTATGGCAGCACTGCATAATTCTCTTACTGTCATGCCATCCGTAAGATGCTTTTCTGTGACTGGTGAG
TACTCAACCAAGTCATTCTGAGAATAGTGTATGCGGCGACCGAGTTGCTCTTGCCCGGCGTCAATACGGG
ATAATACCGCGCCACATAGCAGAACTTTAAAAGTGCTCATCATTGGAAAACGTTCTTCGGGGCGAAAACT
CTCAAGGATCTTACCGCTGTTGAGATCCAGTTCGATGTAACCCACTCGTGCACCCAACTGATCTTCAGCA
TCTTTTACTTTCACCAGCGTTTCTGGGTGAGCAAAAACAGGAAGGCAAAATGCCGCAAAAAAGGGAATAA
GGGCGACACGGAAATGTTGAATACTCATACTCTTCCTTTTTCAATATTATTGAAGCATTTATCAGGGTTA
TTGTCTCATGAGCGGATACATATTTGAATGTATTTAGAAAAATAAACAAATAGGGGTTCCGCGCACATTT
CCCCGAAAAGTGCCACCTGACGTC
Features (pLannotate 1.2.2; 21 found; start..end, strand, type, name):
     28..80      -  misc_feature   bom (fragment): basis of mobility region from pBR322
    235..614     +  enhancer       CMV enhancer: human cytomegalovirus immediate early enhancer
    615..818     +  promoter       CMV promoter: human cytomegalovirus (CMV) immediate early promoter
    814..847     +  LTR            5' LTR (truncated) (fragment): truncated 5' long terminal repeat (LTR) from HIV-1
    863..881     +  promoter       T7 promoter: promoter for bacteriophage T7 RNA polymerase
    913..1068    +  CDS            POMC (fragment): COLI_MACNE - Experimental evidence at protein level: Swiss-Prot protein existence level 1. [Met-enkephalin]: Endogenous opiate. From Macaca nemestrina (Pig-tailed macaque).
   1207..1225    -  promoter       SP6 promoter: promoter for bacteriophage SP6 RNA polymerase
   1251..1475    +  polyA_signal   bGH poly(A) signal: bovine growth hormone polyadenylation signal
   1479..1500    +  promoter       SV40 promoter (fragment): SV40 enhancer and early promoter
   1521..1949    +  rep_origin     f1 ori (sequence partly withheld): f1 bacteriophage origin of replication; arrow indicates direction of (+) strand synthesis
   1963..2292    +  promoter       SV40 promoter: SV40 enhancer and early promoter
   2359..3150    +  CDS            neo: KKA2_KLEPN - Also known as kan, nptII. Experimental evidence at protein level: Swiss-Prot protein existence level 1. Resistance to kanamycin, neomycin, paromomycin, ribostamycin, butirosin and gentamicin B. From Klebsiella pneumoniae.
   3174..3332    +  CDS            ble (fragment): BLE_KLEPN - Experimental evidence at protein level: Swiss-Prot protein existence level 1. Binding protein with a strong affinity to the bleomycin family of antibiotics. Binds to CL990; an antimitotic-antibiotic compound. From Klebsiella pneumoniae.
   3327..3448    +  polyA_signal   SV40 poly(A) signal: SV40 polyadenylation signal
   3521..3537    -  protein_bind   lac operator: The lac repressor binds to the lac operator to inhibit transcription in E. coli. This inhibition can be relieved by adding lactose or isopropyl-β-D-thiogalactopyranoside (IPTG). lac repressor encoded by lacI
   3545..3575    -  promoter       lac promoter: promoter for the E. coli lac operon
   3590..3611    -  protein_bind   CAP binding site: CAP binding activates transcription in the presence of cAMP. E. coli catabolite activator protein
   3624..3716    -  CDS            lacI (fragment): lac repressor; lacI; The lac repressor binds to the lac operator to inhibit transcription in E. coli. This inhibition can be relieved by adding lactose or isopropyl-β-D-thiogalactopyranoside (IPTG).
   3899..4487    -  rep_origin     ori: high-copy-number ColE1/pMB1/pBR322/pUC origin of replication
   4658..5518    -  CDS            AmpR: β-lactamase; bla; confers resistance to ampicillin, carbenicillin, and related antibiotics
   5519..5623    -  promoter       AmpR promoter: bla
