[The description below was written by a language model from this plasmid's Addgene catalogue record and pLannotate feature annotations shown in this document.]
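Description:
pcDNA3-P-SSP-AAA Mutant is a mammalian expression plasmid built on a pcDNA3-type backbone (the catalogue lists pcDNA3.1), about 5.7 kb in total. In E. coli it replicates from a high-copy ColE1/pUC origin and is selected with ampicillin through the β-lactamase gene. An f1 origin is also present, as is usual for this vector family. The catalogue lists puromycin as the mammalian selectable marker. The sequenced plasmid's feature table instead shows an SV40 early promoter driving a neomycin phosphotransferase (neo) gene with an SV40 polyadenylation signal, which would confer G418 resistance, and no puromycin resistance gene is annotated. This discrepancy should be checked before choosing a selection drug.

The payload is a small secreted peptide under the CMV immediate-early enhancer and promoter, terminated by the bovine growth hormone poly(A) signal. T7 and SP6 promoters flank the cloning region. The open reading frame begins with a secretory and sorting peptide (SSP) derived from the α-melanocyte-stimulating hormone precursor, annotated in the feature table as a POMC fragment. This leader directs the product into the secretory pathway. It is followed by residues 631–650 of human GRP78 (HSPA5/BiP) carrying the "AAA" mutation. The record does not specify which residues are altered.

The associated publication concerns the C-terminal proline-rich region of GRP78 as a regulator of its cell-surface expression and of the viability of tamoxifen-resistant breast cancer cells. The construct is therefore presumably the mutant counterpart to a wild-type peptide construct, used to test whether this short region depends on the mutated residues for its effects.
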