Addgene plasmid #238432: pcDNA3-P-SSP-AAA Mutant
Purpose: Express amino acid 631-650 of AAA Mutant GRP78 preceded by a secretory and sorting peptide of α-melanocyte-stimulating hormone (SSP)
Depositing lab: Amy Shiu Lee. Depositing organization: University of Southern California. Publication: The COOH-Terminal Proline-Rich Region of GRP78 Is a Key Regulator of Its Cell Surface Expression and Viability of Tamoxifen-Resistant Breast Cancer Cells. Tseng CC, Zhang P, Lee AS. Neoplasia. 2019 Aug;21(8):837-848. doi: 10.1016/j.neo.2019.05.008. Epub 2019 Jul 12. PubMed 31306849.
Backbone
  Vector backbone: pcDNA3.1
  Backbone size w/o insert (bp): 5500
  Total vector size (bp): 5700
  Vector type: Mammalian Expression
  Selectable markers: Puromycin
Growth in bacteria
  Bacterial resistance: Ampicillin, 100 μg/mL
  Growth temperature: 37°C
  Growth strain: DH5alpha
  Copy number: High Copy
Gene/Insert
  Gene/Insert name: amino acid 631-650 of AAA Mutant GRP78 preceded by a secretory and sorting peptide of α-melanocyte-stimulating hormone (SSP)
  Species: H. sapiens (human)
  Insert size (bp): 100
  Entrez Gene: HSPA5 (a.k.a. BIP, GRP78, HEL-S-89n)
Terms and licenses: Academic/Nonprofit Terms; Industry Terms: Not Available to Industry
How to cite: pcDNA3-P-SSP-AAA Mutant was a gift from Amy Shiu Lee (Addgene plasmid # 238432 ; http://n2t.net/addgene:238432 ; RRID:Addgene_238432)
